>Addgene plasmid #21638 | pcDNA3.1 Orai1 | addgene full sequence | sequence record 250350 | Addgene NGS Result
TAGATGTACTGCCAAGTAGGAAAGTCCCATAAGGTCATGTACTGGGCATAATGCCAGGCGGGCCATTTAC
CGTCATTGACGTCAATAGGGGGCGTACTTGGCATATGATACACTTGATGTACTGCCAAGTGGGCAGTTTA
CCGTAAATACTCCACCCATTGACGTCAATGGAAAGTCCCTATTGGCGTTACTATGGGAACATACGTCATT
ATTGACGTCAATGGGCGGGGGTCGTTGGGCGGTCAGCCAGGCGGGCCATTTACCGTAAGTTATGTAACGC
GGAACTCCATATATGGGCTATGAACTAATGACCCCGTAATTGATTACTATTAATAACTAGTCAATAATCA
ATGTCAACGCGTATATCTGGCCCGTACATCGCGAAGCAGCGCAAAACGCCTAACCCTAAGCAGATTCTTC
ATGCAATTGTCGGTCAAGCCTTGCCTTGTTGTAGCTTAAATTTTGCTCGCGCACTACTCAGCGACCTCCA
ACACACAAGCAGGGAGCAGATACTGGCTTAACTATGCGGCATCAGAGCAGATTGTACTGAGAGTGCACCA
TAGGGGATCGGGAGATCTCCCGATCCGTCGACGTCAGGTGGCACTTTTCGGGGAAATGTGCGCGGAACCC
CTATTTGTTTATTTTTCTAAATACATTCAAATATGTATCCGCTCATGAGACAATAACCCTGATAAATGCT
TCAATAATATTGAAAAAGGAAGAGTATGAGTATTCAACATTTCCGTGTCGCCCTTATTCCCTTTTTTGCG
GCATTTTGCCTTCCTGTTTTTGCTCACCCAGAAACGCTGGTGAAAGTAAAAGATGCTGAAGATCAGTTGG
GTGCACGAGTGGGTTACATCGAACTGGATCTCAACAGCGGTAAGATCCTTGAGAGTTTTCGCCCCGAAGA
ACGTTTTCCAATGATGAGCACTTTTAAAGTTCTGCTATGTGGCGCGGTATTATCCCGTATTGACGCCGGG
CAAGAGCAACTCGGTCGCCGCATACACTATTCTCAGAATGACTTGGTTGAGTACTCACCAGTCACAGAAA
AGCATCTTACGGATGGCATGACAGTAAGAGAATTATGCAGTGCTGCCATAACCATGAGTGATAACACTGC
GGCCAACTTACTTCTGACAACGATCGGAGGACCGAAGGAGCTAACCGCTTTTTTGCACAACATGGGGGAT
CATGTAACTCGCCTTGATCGTTGGGAACCGGAGCTGAATGAAGCCATACCAAACGACGAGCGTGACACCA
CGATGCCTGTAGCAATGGCAACAACGTTGCGCAAACTATTAACTGGCGAACTACTTACTCTAGCTTCCCG
GCAACAATTAATAGACTGGATGGAGGCGGATAAAGTTGCAGGACCACTTCTGCGCTCGGCCCTTCCGGCT
GGCTGGTTTATTGCTGATAAATCTGGAGCCGGTGAGCGTGGGTCTCGCGGTATCATTGCAGCACTGGGGC
CAGATGGTAAGCCCTCCCGTATCGTAGTTATCTACACGACGGGGAGTCAGGCAACTATGGATGAACGAAA
TAGACAGATCGCTGAGATAGGTGCCTCACTGATTAAGCATTGGTAACTGTCAGACCAAGTTTACTCATAT
ATACTTTAGATTGATTTAAAACTTCATTTTTAATTTAAAAGGATCTAGGTGAAGATCCTTTTTGATAATC
TCATGACCAAAATCCCTTAACGTGAGTTTTCGTTCCACTGAGCGTCAGACCCCGTAGAAAAGATCAAAGG
ATCTTCTTGAGATCCTTTTTTTCTGCGCGTAATCTGCTGCTTGCAAACAAAAAAACCACCGCTACCAGCG
GTGGTTTGTTTGCCGGATCAAGAGCTACCAACTCTTTTTCCGAAGGTAACTGGCTTCAGCAGAGCGCAGA
TACCAAATACTGTTCTTCTAGTGTAGCCGTAGTTAGGCCACCACTTCAAGAACTCTGTAGCACCGCCTAC
ATACCTCGCTCTGCTAATCCTGTTACCAGTGGCTGCTGCCAGTGGCGATAAGTCGTGTCTTACCGGGTTG
GACTCAAGACGATAGTTACCGGATAAGGCGCAGCGGTCGGGCTGAACGGGGGGTTCGTGCACACAGCCCA
GCTTGGAGCGAACGACCTACACCGAACTGAGATACCTACAGCGTGAGCTATGAGAAAGCGCCACGCTTCC
CGAAGGGAGAAAGGCGGACAGGTATCCGGTAAGCGGCAGGGTCGGAACAGGAGAGCGCACGAGGGAGCTT
CCAGGGGGAAACGCCTGGTATCTTTATAGTCCTGTCGGGTTTCGCCACCTCTGACTTGAGCGTCGATTTT
TGTGATGCTCGTCAGGGGGGCGGAGCCTATGGAAAAACGCCAGCAACGCGGCCTTTTTACGGTTCCTGGC
CTTTTGCTGGCCTTTTGCTCACATGTTCTTTCCTGCGTTATCCCCTGATTCTGTGGATAACCGTATTACC
GCCTTTGAGTGAGCTGATACCGCTCGCCGCAGCCGAACGACCGAGCGCAGCGAGTCAGTGAGCGAGGAAG
CGGAAGAGCGCCCAATACGCAAACCGCCTCTCCCCGCGCGTTGGCCGATTCATTAATGCAGCTGGCACGA
CAGGTTTCCCGACTGGAAAGCGGGCAGTGAGCGCAACGCAATTAATGTGAGTTAGCTCACTCATTAGGCA
CCCCAGGCTTTACACTTTATGCTTCCGGCTCGTATGTTGTGTGGAATTGTGAGCGGATAACAATTTCACA
CAGGAAACAGCTATGACCATGATTACGCCAAGCTCTAGCTAGAGGTCGACGGTATACAGACATGATAAGA
TACATTGATGAGTTTGGACAAACCACAACTAGAATGCAGTGAAAAAAATGCTTTATTTGTGAAATTTGTG
ATGCTATTGCTTTATTTGTAACCATTATAAGCTGCAATAAACAAGTTGGGGTGGGCGAAGAACTCCAGCA
TGAGATCCCCGCGCTGGAGGATCATCCAGCCGGCGTCCCGGAAAACGATTCCGAAGCCCAACCTTTCATA
GAAGGCGGCGGTGGAATCGAAATCTCGTGATGGCAGGTTGGGCGTCGCTTGGTCGGTCATTTCGCGAACC
CCAGAGTCCCGCTCAGAAGAACTCGTCAAGAAGGCGATAGAAGGCGATGCGCTGCGAATCGGGAGCGGCG
ATACCGTAAAGCACGAGGAAGCGGTCAGCCCATTCGCCGCCAAGCTCTTCAGCAATATCACGGGTAGCCA
ACGCTATGTCCTGATAGCGGTCCGCCACACCCAGCCGGCCACAGTCGATGAATCCAGAAAAGCGGCCATT
TTCCACCATGATATTCGGCAAGCAGGCATCGCCATGGGTCACGACGAGATCCTCGCCGTCGGGCATGCGC
GCCTTGAGCCTGGCGAACAGTTCGGCTGGCGCGAGCCCCTGATGCTCTTCGTCCAGATCATCCTGATCGA
CAAGACCGGCTTCCATCCGAGTACGTGCTCGCTCGATGCGATGTTTCGCTTGGTGGTCGAATGGGCAGGT
AGCCGGATCAAGCGTATGCAGCCGCCGCATTGCATCAGCCATGATGGATACTTTCTCGGCAGGAGCAAGG
TGAGATGACAGGAGATCCTGCCCCGGCACTTCGCCCAATAGCAGCCAGTCCCTTCCCGCTTCAGTGACAA
CGTCGAGCACAGCTGCGCAAGGAACGCCCGTCGTGGCCAGCCACGATAGCCGCGCTGCCTCGTCCTGCAG
TTCATTCAGGGCACCGGACAGGTCGGTCTTGACAAAAAGAACCGGGCGCCCCTGCGCTGACAGCCGGAAC
ACGGCGGCATCAGAGCAGCCGATTGTCTGTTGTGCCCAGTCATAGCCGAATAGCCTCTCCACCCAAGCGG
CCGGAGAACCTGCGTGCAATCCATCTTGTTCAATCATGCGAAACGATCCTCATCCTGTCTCTTGATCAGA
TCCGAAAATGGATATACAAGCTCCCGGGAGCTTTTTGCAAAAGCCTAGGCCTCCAAAAAAGCCTCCTCAC
TACTTCTGGAATAGCTCAGAGGCAGAGGCGGCCTCGGCCTCTGCATAAATAAAAAAAATTAGTCAGCCAT
GGGGCGGAGAATGGGCGGAACTGGGCGGAGTTAGGGGCGGGATGGGCGGAGTTAGGGGCGGGACTATGGT
TGCTGACTAATTGAGATGCATGCTTTGCATACTTCTGCCTGCTGGGGAGCCTGGGGACTTTCCACACCTG
GTTGCTGACTAATTGAGATGCATGCTTTGCATACTTCTGCCTGCTGGGGAGCCTGGGGACTTTCCACACC
CTAACTGACACACATTCCACAGAATTAATTCGCGTTAAATTTTTGTTAAATCAGCTCATTTTTTAACCAA
TAGGCCGAAATCGGCAAAATCCCTTATAAATCAAAAGAATAGACCGAGATAGGGT
[37 nt withheld, positions 4396-4432]
AAAGAACGTGGACTCCAACGTCAAAGG
[49 nt withheld, positions 4460-4508]
T
[91 nt withheld, positions 4510-4600]
G
[124 nt withheld, positions 4602-4725]
GGGGATACCCCCTAGAGCCCCAGCTGGTTCTTTCCGCCTCAGAAGCCATAGAGCCCACCGCATCCCCAGC
ATGCCTGCTATTGTCTTCCCAATCCTCCCCCTTGCTGTCCTGCCCCACCCCACCCCCCAGAATAGAATGA
CACCTACTCAGACAATGCGATGCAATTTCCTCATTTTATTAGGAAAGGACAGTGGGAGTGGCACCTTCCA
GGGTCAAGGAAGGCACGGGGGAGGGGCAAACAACAGATGGCTGGCAACTAGAAGGCACAGTCGAGGCTGA
TCAGCGGGTTTAAACTCAATGGTGATGGTGATGATGACCGGTATGCATATTCAGATCCTCTTCTGAGATG
AGTTTTTGTTCGAAGGGCCCTCTAGACTCGAGGGCATAGTGGCTGCCGGGCGTCAGGGGGTGGTCCCCTC
TGTGGTCCAGCTGGTCCTGTAAGCGGGCAAACTCCGCCAGCTCGTTGAGCTCCTGGAACTGTCGGTCGGT
CTTATGGCTAACCAGTGAGCGGTAGAAGTGGACGGCGAAGACGATAAAGATCAGGCCGAAGGGCACCATG
ATGGTGGTCGAGGCGATGGCAGCTGCCTGGCCCGGGGTGATGCCGCTGGTGCTGACGTTGGCTGCTGCGC
CACTGGCGGGGGGCTTGCTGGTGGGCCTTGGCTGGCCTGGCTGCTTCTTGAGGGGCAAGAACTTGACCCA
GCAGAGCAGCACCACCTCAGCTAGGAAGAGCAGCGTGCCAATGACGGTGGAGAAGGCCCAGGCCAGCTCG
ATGTGGCGGTGCATGCGCTCATGGGGGGACTCCTTGACCGAGTTGAGATTGTGCACGTTGCTCACCGCCT
CGATGTTGGGCAGGATGCAGGTGCTGATCATGAGCGCAAACAGGTGCACAGCCACCAGCACTGTGGTGCA
GGCACTGAAGGCGATGAGCAGCCCCGGTGGGTAGTCGTGGTCAGCGTCCAGCTGCACCTCCACCATTGCC
ACCATGGCGAAGCCGGAGAGCAGAGCCGAGGTCCGGCTGGAGGCTTTAAGCTTGGCGCGGCTCAAGTAGA
GCTTGCGCCAGGACAGCGCCTGCATGGAGTGCTCGTTGAGGCCCATCACCTCGGAGTAACTCTGGCCGAT
CCAGTCCGGGTAGGTGACGGCGGACGGCGGCGGTGGCGGGGCCCCCGGGGGCTCCCCGTCCCCGCTGCGG
CGGCGGCTCCGGCGGCTGCCGCTGGTGGTGCTGCCGCCGCTTGGGGGAAGCTCGGGACTGCTACGGCTCG
GGGGCGGCGCGGGCTCCGGATGCATGAATTCCACCACACTGGACTAGTGGATCCGAGCTCGGTACCAAGC
TTAACTAGCCAGCTTGGGTCTCCCTATAGTGAGTCGTATTAATTTCGATAAGCCAGTAAGCAGTGGGTTC
TCTAGTTAGCCAGAGAGCTCTGCTTATATAGACCTCCCACCGTACACGCCTACCGCCCATTTGCGTCAAT
GGGGCGGAGTTGTTACGACATTTTGGAAAGTCCCGTTGATTTTGGTGCCAAAACAAACTCCCATTGACGT
CAATGGGGTGGAGACTTGGAAATCCCCGTGAGTCAAACCGCTATCCACGCCCATTGATGTACTGCCAAAA
CCGCATCACCATGGTAATAGCGATGACTAATACG
Features (pLannotate 1.2.2; 20 found; start..end, strand, type, name):
    510..562     +  misc_feature   bom (fragment): basis of mobility region from pBR322
    621..725     +  promoter       AmpR promoter: bla
    726..1586    +  CDS            AmpR: β-lactamase; bla; confers resistance to ampicillin, carbenicillin, and related antibiotics
   1757..2345    +  rep_origin     ori: high-copy-number ColE1/pMB1/pBR322/pUC origin of replication
   2528..2620    +  CDS            lacI (fragment): lac repressor; lacI; The lac repressor binds to the lac operator to inhibit transcription in E. coli. This inhibition can be relieved by adding lactose or isopropyl-β-D-thiogalactopyranoside (IPTG).
   2633..2654    +  protein_bind   CAP binding site: CAP binding activates transcription in the presence of cAMP. E. coli catabolite activator protein
   2669..2699    +  promoter       lac promoter: promoter for the E. coli lac operon
   2707..2723    +  protein_bind   lac operator: The lac repressor binds to the lac operator to inhibit transcription in E. coli. This inhibition can be relieved by adding lactose or isopropyl-β-D-thiogalactopyranoside (IPTG). lac repressor encoded by lacI
   2796..2917    -  polyA_signal   SV40 poly(A) signal: SV40 polyadenylation signal
   2912..3070    -  CDS            ble (fragment): BLE_KLEPN - Experimental evidence at protein level: Swiss-Prot protein existence level 1. Binding protein with a strong affinity to the bleomycin family of antibiotics. Binds to CL990; an antimitotic-antibiotic compound. From Klebsiella pneumoniae.
   3096..3887    -  CDS            neo: KKA2_KLEPN - Also known as kan, nptII. Experimental evidence at protein level: Swiss-Prot protein existence level 1. Resistance to kanamycin, neomycin, paromomycin, ribostamycin, butirosin and gentamicin B. From Klebsiella pneumoniae.
   3954..4283    -  promoter       SV40 promoter: SV40 enhancer and early promoter
   4297..4725    -  rep_origin     f1 ori (sequence partly withheld): f1 bacteriophage origin of replication; arrow indicates direction of (+) strand synthesis
   4746..4767    -  promoter       SV40 promoter (fragment): SV40 enhancer and early promoter
   4771..4995    -  polyA_signal   bGH poly(A) signal: bovine growth hormone polyadenylation signal
   5108..6010    -  CDS            ORAI1: CRCM1_HUMAN - Also known as CRACM1, TMEM142A. Experimental evidence at protein level: Swiss-Prot protein existence level 1. Ca(2+) release-activated Ca(2+) (CRAC) channel subunit which mediates Ca(2+) influx following depletion of intracellular Ca(2+) stores and channel activation by the Ca(2+) sensor, STIM1 (PubMed:16582901, PubMed:16645049, PubMed:16733527, PubMed:16766533, PubMed:16807233, PubMed:19249086, PubMed:23307288, PubMed:24351972, PubMed:24591628, PubMed:28219928, PubMed:20354224, PubMed:26956484). CRAC channels are the main pathway for Ca(2+) influx in T-cells and promote the immu
   6078..6096    -  promoter       T7 promoter: promoter for bacteriophage T7 RNA polymerase
   6112..6145    -  LTR            5' LTR (truncated) (fragment): truncated 5' long terminal repeat (LTR) from HIV-1
   6141..6344    -  promoter       CMV promoter: human cytomegalovirus (CMV) immediate early promoter
   6345..355     -  enhancer       CMV enhancer (across the origin): human cytomegalovirus immediate early enhancer
