[The description below was written by a language model from this plasmid's Addgene catalogue record and pLannotate feature annotations shown in this document.]
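Description:
pcDNA3.1 Orai1 is a mammalian expression plasmid built on the Invitrogen pcDNA3.1/myc-his backbone and carrying the human ORAI1 coding sequence (also known as CRACM1 or TMEM142A). It is propagated in E. coli as a high-copy plasmid from a ColE1/pUC-type origin under ampicillin selection (β-lactamase with its own promoter). An f1 origin is also present, which would allow single-stranded DNA production. For mammalian cells, an SV40 enhancer/early promoter drives the neomycin phosphotransferase gene, terminated by an SV40 polyadenylation signal, so that stable transfectants can be selected with G418.

The expression cassette consists of the CMV immediate-early enhancer and promoter, a T7 promoter that could support in vitro transcription, the ORAI1 open reading frame of about 900 bp, and the bovine growth hormone polyadenylation signal. The catalogue states that the backbone supplies C-terminal Myc and His tags. The feature table does not annotate these tags, although there is an unannotated gap between the end of the ORAI1 coding sequence and the bGH signal where they would be expected to lie. Several short hits in the table (lacI, bleomycin-resistance and HIV-1 LTR fragments, lac promoter/operator remnants) appear to be backbone remnants or chance sequence matches rather than functional parts.

ORAI1 is a subunit of the Ca2+ release-activated Ca2+ (CRAC) channel, which mediates calcium entry after intracellular store depletion and activation by the sensor STIM1, and it is a major calcium influx route in T cells. The plasmid is suited to transient or stable overexpression of epitope-tagged human Orai1 in mammalian cells, consistent with the associated study on the biochemical and functional characterization of Orai proteins.
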