Addgene plasmid #21638: pcDNA3.1 Orai1
Depositing lab: Anjana Rao. Depositing organization: Boston Children's Hospital. Publication: Biochemical and functional characterization of Orai proteins. Gwack Y, Srikanth S, Feske S, Cruz-Guilloty F, Oh-hora M, Neems DS, Hogan PG, Rao A. J Biol Chem. 2007 Jun 1. 282(22):16232-43. 10.1074/jbc.M609630200 PubMed 17293345.
Backbone
  Vector backbone: pcDNA3.1/myc-his
  Backbone manufacturer: Invitrogen
  Backbone size w/o insert (bp): 5400
  Vector type: Mammalian Expression
  Selectable markers: Neomycin (select with G418)
Growth in bacteria
  Bacterial resistance: Ampicillin, 100 μg/mL
  Growth temperature: 37°C
  Growth strain: DH5alpha
  Copy number: High Copy
Gene/Insert
  Gene/Insert name: Orai1
  Species: H. sapiens (human)
  GenBank ID: BC015369
  Entrez Gene: ORAI1 (a.k.a. CRACM1, IMD9, ORAT1, TAM2, TMEM142A)
  Tag / fusion protein: Myc (C terminal on backbone); His (C terminal on backbone)
  Cloning method: Restriction Enzyme
  Sequencing primers: 5′ CMV-F; 3′ BGH rev
Terms and licenses: Academic/Nonprofit Terms; Industry Terms: Not Available to Industry
How to cite: pcDNA3.1 Orai1 was a gift from Anjana Rao (Addgene plasmid # 21638 ; http://n2t.net/addgene:21638 ; RRID:Addgene_21638)
